>Addgene plasmid #158181 | p663-UBC-miniTurbo-V5-CDKL2_IDG-K | addgene full sequence | sequence record 314610 | Addgene NGS Result
GTGGAGAGAGAGACAGAGACAGATCCATTCGATTAGTGAACGGATCTCGACGGTATCGGTTAACTTTTAA
AAGAAAAGGGGGGATTGGGGGGTACAGTGCAGGGGAAAGAATAGTAGACATAATAGCAACAGACATACAA
ACTAAAGAATTACAAAAACAAATTACAAAATTCAAAATTTTATCGTCCAGTGTGGTGGAATTCTGCAGAT
ATCACAACTTTGTATAGAAAAGTTGGCCTCCGCGCCGGGTTTTGGCGCCTCCCGCGGGCGCCCCCCTCCT
CACGGCGAGCGCTGCCACGTCAGACGAAGGGCGCAGCGAGCGTCCTGATCCTTCCGCCCGGACGCTCAGG
ACAGCGGCCCGCTGCTCATAAGACTCGGCCTTAGAACCCCAGTATCAGCAGAAGGACATTTTAGGACGGG
ACTTGGGTGACTCTAGGGCACTGGTTTTCTTTCCAGAGAGCGGAACAGGCGAGGAAAAGTAGTCCCTTCT
CGGCGATTCTGCGGAGGGATCTCCGTGGGGCGGTGAACGCCGATGATTATATAAGGACGCGCCGGGTGTG
GCACAGCTAGTTCCGTCGCAGCCGGGATTTGGGTCGCGGTTCTTGTTTGTGGATCGCTGTGATCGTCACT
TGGTGAGTAGCGGGCTGCTGGGCTGGCCGGGGCTTTCGTGGCCGCCGGGCCGCTCGGTGGGACGGAAGCG
TGTGGAGAGACCGCCAAGGGCTGTAGTCTGGGTCCGCGAGCAAGGTTGCCCTGAACTGGGGGTTGGGGGG
AGCGCAGCAAAATGGCGGCTGTTCCCGAGTCTTGAATGGAAGACGCTTGTGAGGCGGGCTGTGAGGTCGT
TGAAACAAGGTGGGGGGCATGGTGGGCGGCAAGAACCCAAGGTCTTGAGGCCTTCGCTAATGCGGGAAAG
CTCTTATTCGGGTGAGATGGGCTGGGGCACCATCTGGGGACCCTGACGTGAAGTTTGTCACTGACTGGAG
AACTCGGTTTGTCGTCTGTTGCGGGGGCGGCAGTTATGGCGGTGCCGTTGGGCAGTGCACCCGTACCTTT
GGGAGCGCGCGCCCTCGTCGTGTCGTGACGTCACCCGTTCTGTTGGCTTATAATGCAGGGTGGGGCCACC
TGCCGGTAGGTGTGCGGTAGGCTTTTCTCCGTCGCAGGACGCAGGGTTCGGGCCTAGGGTAGGCTCTCCT
GAATCGACAGGCGCCGGACCTCTGGTGAGGGGAGGGATAAGTGAGGCGTCAGTTTCTTTGGTCGGTTTTA
TGTACCTATCTTCTTAAGTAGCTGAAGCTCCGGTTTTGAACTATGCGCTCGGGGTTGGCGAGTGTGTTTT
GTGAAGTTTTTTAGGCACCTTTTGAAATGTAATCATTTGGGTCAATATGTAATTTTCAGTGTTAGACTAG
TAAATTGTCCGCTAAATTCTGGCCGTTTTTGGCTTTTTTGTTAGACGGCCAACTTTTGTATACAAAGTGG
GCCACCATGGGAATCCCGCTGCTGAACGCTAAACAGATTCTGGGACAGCTGGACGGCGGGAGCGTGGCAG
TCCTGCCTGTGGTCGACTCCACCAATCAGTACCTGCTGGATCGAATCGGCGAGCTGAAGAGTGGGGATGC
TTGCATTGCAGAATATCAGCAGGCAGGGAGAGGAAGCAGAGGGAGGAAATGGTTCTCTCCTTTTGGAGCT
AACCTGTACCTGAGTATGTTTTGGCGCCTGAAGCGGGGACCAGCAGCAATCGGCCTGGGCCCGGTCATCG
GAATTGTCATGGCAGAAGCGCTGCGAAAGCTGGGAGCAGACAAGGTGCGAGTCAAATGGCCCAATGACCT
GTATCTGCAGGATAGAAAGCTGGCAGGCATCCTGGTGGAGCTGGCCGGAATAACAGGCGATGCTGCACAG
ATCGTCATTGGCGCCGGGATTAACGTGGCTATGAGGCGCGTGGAGGAAAGCGTGGTCAATCAGGGCTGGA
TCACACTGCAGGAAGCAGGGATTAACCTGGACAGGAATACTCTGGCCGCTATGCTGATCCGAGAGCTGCG
GGCAGCCCTGGAACTGTTCGAGCAGGAAGGCCTGGCTCCATATCTGTCACGGTGGGAGAAGCTGGATAAC
TTCATCAATAGACCCGTGAAGCTGATCATTGGGGACAAAGAGATTTTCGGGATTAGCCGGGGGATTGATA
AACAGGGAGCCCTGCTGCTGGAACAGGACGGAGTTATCAAACCCTGGATGGGCGGAGAAATCAGTCTGCG
GTCTGCCGAAAAGGCTAGCGGCAAGCCCATCCCCAACCCCCTGCTGGGCCTGGACAGCACCACAAGTTTG
TACAAAAAAGCAGGCTCCACCATGGAAAAATATGAAAACCTGGGTTTGGTTGGAGAAGGGAGTTATGGAA
TGGTGATGAAGTGTAGGAATAAAGATACTGGAAGAATTGTGGCCATAAAGAAGTTCTTAGAAAGTGACGA
TGACAAAATGGTTAAAAAGATTGCAATGCGAGAAATCAAGTTACTAAAGCAACTTAGGCATGAAAACTTG
GTGAATCTCTTGGAAGTGTGTAAGAAAAAAAAACGATGGTACCTAGTCTTTGAATTTGTTGACCACACAA
TTCTTGATGACTTGGAGCTCTTTCCAAATGGACTAGACTACCAAGTAGTTCAAAAGTATTTGTTTCAGAT
TATTAATGGAATTGGATTTTGTCACAGTCACAATATCATACACAGAGATATAAAGCCAGAGAATATATTA
GTCTCCCAGTCTGGCGTTGTCAAGCTATGCGATTTTGGATTTGCGCGAACATTGGCAGCTCCTGGGGAGG
TTTATACTGATTATGTGGCAACCCGATGGTACAGAGCTCCAGAACTATTGGTTGGTGATGTCAAGTATGG
CAAGGCTGTTGATGTGTGGGCCATTGGTTGTCTGGTAACTGAAATGTTCATGGGGGAACCCCTATTTCCT
GGAGATTCTGATATTGATCAGCTATATCATATTATGATGTGTTTAGGTAATCTAATTCCAAGGCATCAGG
AGCTTTTTAATAAAAATCCTGTGTTTGCTGGAGTAAGGTTGCCTGAAATCAAGGAAAGAGAACCTCTTGA
AAGACGCTATCCTAAGCTCTCTGAAGTGGTGATAGATTTAGCAAAGAAATGCTTACATATTGACCCCGAC
AAAAGACCCTTCTGTGCTGAGCTCCTACACCATGATTTCTTTCAAATGGATGGATTTGCTGAGAGGTTTT
CCCAAGAACTACAGTTAAAAGTACAGAAAGATGCCAGAAATGTTTCTTTATCTAAAAAATCCCAAAACAG
AAAGAAGGAAAAAGAAAAAGATGATTCCTTAGTTGAAGAAAGAAAAACACTTGTGGTACAGGATACCAAT
GCTGATCCCAAAATTAAGGATTATAAACTATTTAAAATAAAAGGCTCAAAAATTGATGGAGAAAAAGCTG
AAAAAGGCAATAGAGCTTCAAATGCCAGCTGTCTCCGTGACAGTAGGACAAGCCACAACAAAATAGTGCC
TCCAACAAGCCTCAAAGACTGCAGCAATGTCAGCGTGGACCACACAAGGAATCCAAGCGTGGCAATTCCC
CCACTTACACACAATCTTTCTGCAGTTGCTCCCAGCATTAATTCTGGAATGGGGACTGAGACTATACCAA
TTCAGGGTTACAGAGTGGATGAGAAAACTAAGAAGTGTTCTATTCCATTTGTTAAACCGAACAGACATTC
CCCATCAGGCATTTATAACATTAATGTGACCACATTAGTATCAGGACCTCCCCTGTCAGATGATTCAGGG
GCTGATTTGCCTCAAATGGAACACCAGCACTAGGACCCAGCTTTCTTGTACAAAGTGGTGATATCCAGCA
CAGTGGCGGCCGCTCGACAATCAACCTCTGGATTACAAAATTTGTGAAAGATTGACTGGTATTCTTAACT
ATGTTGCTCCTTTTACGCTATGTGGATACGCTGCTTTAATGCCTTTGTATCATGCTATTGCTTCCCGTAT
GGCTTTCATTTTCTCCTCCTTGTATAAATCCTGGTTGCTGTCTCTTTATGAGGAGTTGTGGCCCGTTGTC
AGGCAACGTGGCGTGGTGTGCACTGTGTTTGCTGACGCAACCCCCACTGGTTGGGGCATTGCCACCACCT
GTCAGCTCCTTTCCGGGACTTTCGCTTTCCCCCTCCCTATTGCCACGGCGGAACTCATCGCCGCCTGCCT
TGCCCGCTGCTGGACAGGGGCTCGGCTGTTGGGCACTGACAATTCCGTGGTGTTGTCGGGGAAGCTGACG
TCCTTTCCATGGCTGCTCGCCTGTGTTGCCACCTGGATTCTGCGCGGGACGTCCTTCTGCTACGTCCCTT
CGGCCCTCAATCCAGCGGACCTTCCTTCCCGCGGCCTGCTGCCGGCTCTGCGGCCTCTTCCGCGTCTTCG
CCTTCGCCCTCAGACGAGTCGGATCTCCCTTTGGGCCGCCTCCCCGCCTGGAATTCTACCGGGTAGGGGA
GGCGCTTTTCCCAAGGCAGTCTGGAGCATGCGCTTTAGCAGCCCCGCTGGGCACTTGGCGCTACACAAGT
GGCCTCTGGCCTCGCACACATTCCACATCCACCGGTAGGCGCCAACCGGCTCCGTTCTTTGGTGGCCCCT
TCGCGCCACCTTCTACTCCTCCCCTAGTCAGGAAGTTCCCCCCCGCCCCGCAGCTCGCGTCGTGCAGGAC
GTGACAAATGGAAGTAGCACGTCTCACTAGTCTCGTGCAGATGGACAGCACCGCTGAGCAATGGAAGCGG
GTAGGCCTTTGGGGCAGCGGCCAATAGCAGCTTTGCTCCTTCGCTTTCTGGGCTCAGAGGCTGGGAAGGG
GTGGGTCCGGGGGCGGGCTCAGGGGCGGGCTCAGGGGCGGGGCGGGCGCCCGAAGGTCCTCCGGAGGCCC
GGCATTCTGCACGCTTCAAAAGCGCACGTCTGCCGCGCTGTTCTCCTCTTCCTCATCTCCGGGCCTTTCG
ACCTGCAGCCCAAGCTTACCATGACCGAGTACAAGCCCACGGTGCGCCTCGCCACCCGCGACGACGTCCC
CAGGGCCGTACGCACCCTCGCCGCCGCGTTCGCCGACTACCCCGCCACGCGCCACACCGTCGATCCGGAC
CGCCACATCGAGCGGGTCACCGAGCTGCAAGAACTCTTCCTCACGCGCGTCGGGCTCGACATCGGCAAGG
TGTGGGTCGCGGACGACGGCGCCGCGGTGGCGGTCTGGACCACGCCGGAGAGCGTCGAAGCGGGGGCGGT
GTTCGCCGAGATCGGCCCGCGCATGGCCGAGTTGAGCGGTTCCCGGCTGGCCGCGCAGCAACAGATGGAA
GGCCTCCTGGCGCCGCACCGGCCCAAGGAGCCCGCGTGGTTCCTGGCCACCGTCGGCGTCTCGCCCGACC
ACCAGGGCAAGGGTCTGGGCAGCGCCGTCGTGCTCCCCGGAGTGGAGGCGGCCGAGCGCGCCGGGGTGCC
CGCCTTCCTGGAGACCTCCGCGCCCCGCAACCTCCCCTTCTACGAGCGGCTCGGCTTCACCGTCACCGCC
GACGTCGAGGTGCCCGAAGGACCGCGCACCTGGTGCATGACCCGCAAGCCCGGTGCCTGACGCCCGCCCC
ACGACCCGCAGCGCCCGACCGAAAGGAGCGCACGACCCCATGCATCTCGAGGGCCCGGTACCTTTAAGAC
CAATGACTTACAAGGCAGCTGTAGATCTTAGCCACTTTTTAAAAGAAAAGGGGGGACTGGAAGGGCTAGC
TCACTCCCAACGAAGACAAGATCTGCTTTTTGCTTGTACTGGGTCTCTCTGGTTAGACCAGATCTGAGCC
TGGGAGCTCTCTGGCTAACTAGGGAACCCACTGCTTAAGCCTCAATAAAGCTTGCCTTGAGTGCTTCAAG
TAGTGTGTGCCCGTCTGTTGTGTGACTCTGGTAACTAGAGATCCCTCAGACCCTTTTAGTCAGTGTGGAA
AATCTCTAGCAGTAGTAGTTCATGTCATCTTATTATTCAGTATTTATAACTTGCAAAGAAATGAATATCA
GAGAGTGAGAGGAACTTGTTTATTGCAGCTTATAATGGTTACAAATAAAGCAATAGCATCACAAATTTCA
CAAATAAAGCATTTTTTTCACTGCATTCTAGTTGTGGTTTGTCCAAACTCATCAATGTATCTTATCATGT
CTGGCTCTAGCTATCCCGCCCCTAACTCCGCCCATCCCGCCCCTAACTCCGCCCAGTTCCGCCCATTCTC
CGCCCCATGGCTGACTAATTTTTTTTATTTATGCAGAGGCCGAGGCCGCCTCGGCCTCTGAGCTATTCCA
GAAGTAGTGAGGAGGCTTTTTTGGAGGCCTAGGGACGTACCCAATTCGCCCTATAGTGAGTCGTATTACG
CGCGCTCACTGGCCGTCGTTTTACAACGTCGTGACTGGGAAAACCCTGGCGTTACCCAACTTAATCGCCT
TGCAGCACATCCCCCTTTCGCCAGCTGGCGTAATAGCGAAGAGGCCCGCACCGATCGCCCTTCCCAACAG
TTGCGCAGCCTGAATGGCGAATGGG
[124 nt withheld, positions 6536-6659]
C
[91 nt withheld, positions 6661-6751]
A
[49 nt withheld, positions 6753-6801]
CCTTTGACGTTGGAGTCCACGTTCTTT
[37 nt withheld, positions 6829-6865]
ACCCTATCTCGGTCTATTCTTTTGATTTATAAGGGATTTTGCCGATTTCGGCCTATTGGTTAAAAAATGA
GCTGATTTAACAAAAATTTAACGCGAATTTTAACAAAATATTAACGCTTACAATTTAGGTGGCACTTTTC
GGGGAAATGTGCGCGGAACCCCTATTTGTTTATTTTTCTAAATACATTCAAATATGTATCCGCTCATGAG
ACAATAACCCTGATAAATGCTTCAATAATATTGAAAAAGGAAGAGTATGAGTATTCAACATTTCCGTGTC
GCCCTTATTCCCTTTTTTGCGGCATTTTGCCTTCCTGTTTTTGCTCACCCAGAAACGCTGGTGAAAGTAA
AAGATGCTGAAGATCAGTTGGGTGCACGAGTGGGTTACATCGAACTGGATCTCAACAGCGGTAAGATCCT
TGAGAGTTTTCGCCCCGAAGAACGTTTTCCAATGATGAGCACTTTTAAAGTTCTGCTATGTGGCGCGGTA
TTATCCCGTATTGACGCCGGGCAAGAGCAACTCGGTCGCCGCATACACTATTCTCAGAATGACTTGGTTG
AGTACTCACCAGTCACAGAAAAGCATCTTACGGATGGCATGACAGTAAGAGAATTATGCAGTGCTGCCAT
AACCATGAGTGATAACACTGCGGCCAACTTACTTCTGACAACGATCGGAGGACCGAAGGAGCTAACCGCT
TTTTTGCACAACATGGGGGATCATGTAACTCGCCTTGATCGTTGGGAACCGGAGCTGAATGAAGCCATAC
CAAACGACGAGCGTGACACCACGATGCCTGTAGCAATGGCAACAACGTTGCGCAAACTATTAACTGGCGA
ACTACTTACTCTAGCTTCCCGGCAACAATTAATAGACTGGATGGAGGCGGATAAAGTTGCAGGACCACTT
CTGCGCTCGGCCCTTCCGGCTGGCTGGTTTATTGCTGATAAATCTGGAGCCGGTGAGCGTGGGTCTCGCG
GTATCATTGCAGCACTGGGGCCAGATGGTAAGCCCTCCCGTATCGTAGTTATCTACACGACGGGGAGTCA
GGCAACTATGGATGAACGAAATAGACAGATCGCTGAGATAGGTGCCTCACTGATTAAGCATTGGTAACTG
TCAGACCAAGTTTACTCATATATACTTTAGATTGATTTAAAACTTCATTTTTAATTTAAAAGGATCTAGG
TGAAGATCCTTTTTGATAATCTCATGACCAAAATCCCTTAACGTGAGTTTTCGTTCCACTGAGCGTCAGA
CCCCGTAGAAAAGATCAAAGGATCTTCTTGAGATCCTTTTTTTCTGCGCGTAATCTGCTGCTTGCAAACA
AAAAAACCACCGCTACCAGCGGTGGTTTGTTTGCCGGATCAAGAGCTACCAACTCTTTTTCCGAAGGTAA
CTGGCTTCAGCAGAGCGCAGATACCAAATACTGTTCTTCTAGTGTAGCCGTAGTTAGGCCACCACTTCAA
GAACTCTGTAGCACCGCCTACATACCTCGCTCTGCTAATCCTGTTACCAGTGGCTGCTGCCAGTGGCGAT
AAGTCGTGTCTTACCGGGTTGGACTCAAGACGATAGTTACCGGATAAGGCGCAGCGGTCGGGCTGAACGG
GGGGTTCGTGCACACAGCCCAGCTTGGAGCGAACGACCTACACCGAACTGAGATACCTACAGCGTGAGCT
ATGAGAAAGCGCCACGCTTCCCGAAGGGAGAAAGGCGGACAGGTATCCGGTAAGCGGCAGGGTCGGAACA
GGAGAGCGCACGAGGGAGCTTCCAGGGGGAAACGCCTGGTATCTTTATAGTCCTGTCGGGTTTCGCCACC
TCTGACTTGAGCGTCGATTTTTGTGATGCTCGTCAGGGGGGCGGAGCCTATGGAAAAACGCCAGCAACGC
GGCCTTTTTACGGTTCCTGGCCTTTTGCTGGCCTTTTGCTCACATGTTCTTTCCTGCGTTATCCCCTGAT
TCTGTGGATAACCGTATTACCGCCTTTGAGTGAGCTGATACCGCTCGCCGCAGCCGAACGACCGAGCGCA
GCGAGTCAGTGAGCGAGGAAGCGGAAGAGCGCCCAATACGCAAACCGCCTCTCCCCGCGCGTTGGCCGAT
TCATTAATGCAGCTGGCACGACAGGTTTCCCGACTGGAAAGCGGGCAGTGAGCGCAACGCAATTAATGTG
AGTTAGCTCACTCATTAGGCACCCCAGGCTTTACACTTTATGCTTCCGGCTCGTATGTTGTGTGGAATTG
TGAGCGGATAACAATTTCACACAGGAAACAGCTATGACCATGATTACGCCAAGCGCGCAATTAACCCTCA
CTAAAGGGAACAAAAGCTGGAGCTGCAAGCTTAATGTAGTCTTATGCAATACTCTTGTAGTCTTGCAACA
TGGTAACGATGAGTTAGCAACATGCCTTACAAGGAGAGAAAAAGCACCGTGCATGCCGATTGGTGGAAGT
AAGGTGGTACGATCGTGCCTTATTAGGAAGGCAACAGACGGGTCTGACATGGATTGGACGAACCACTGAA
TTGCCGCATTGCAGAGATATTGTATTTAAGTGCCTAGCTCGATACATAAACGGGTCTCTCTGGTTAGACC
AGATCTGAGCCTGGGAGCTCTCTGGCTAACTAGGGAACCCACTGCTTAAGCCTCAATAAAGCTTGCCTTG
AGTGCTTCAAGTAGTGTGTGCCCGTCTGTTGTGTGACTCTGGTAACTAGAGATCCCTCAGACCCTTTTAG
TCAGTGTGGAAAATCTCTAGCAGTGGCGCCCGAACAGGGACTTGAAAGCGAAAGGGAAACCAGAGGAGCT
CTCTCGACGCAGGACTCGGCTTGCTGAAGCGCGCACGGCAAGAGGCGAGGGGCGGCGACTGGTGAGTACG
CCAAAAATTTTGACTAGCGGAGGCTAGAAGGAGAGAGATGGGTGCGAGAGCGTCAGTATTAAGCGGGGGA
GAATTAGATCGCGATGGGAAAAAATTCGGTTAAGGCCAGGGGGAAAGAAAAAATATAAATTAAAACATAT
AGTATGGGCAAGCAGGGAGCTAGAACGATTCGCAGTTAATCCTGGCCTGTTAGAAACATCAGAAGGCTGT
AGACAAATACTGGGACAGCTACAACCATCCCTTCAGACAGGATCAGAAGAACTTAGATCATTATATAATA
CAGTAGCAACCCTCTATTGTGTGCATCAAAGGATAGAGATAAAAGACACCAAGGAAGCTTTAGACAAGAT
AGAGGAAGAGCAAAACAAAAGTAAGACCACCGCACAGCAAGCGGCCGCTGATCTTCAGACCTGGAGGAGG
AGATATGAGGGACAATTGGAGAAGTGAATTATATAAATATAAAGTAGTAAAAATTGAACCATTAGGAGTA
GCACCCACCAAGGCAAAGAGAAGAGTGGTGCAGAGAGAAAAAAGAGCAGTGGGAATAGGAGCTTTGTTCC
TTGGGTTCTTGGGAGCAGCAGGAAGCACTATGGGCGCAGCGTCAATGACGCTGACGGTACAGGCCAGACA
ATTATTGTCTGGTATAGTGCAGCAGCAGAACAATTTGCTGAGGGCTATTGAGGCGCAACAGCATCTGTTG
CAACTCACAGTCTGGGGCATCAAGCAGCTCCAGGCAAGAATCCTGGCTGTGGAAAGATACCTAAAGGATC
AACAGCTCCTGGGGATTTGGGGTTGCTCTGGAAAACTCATTTGCACCACTGCTGTGCCTTGGAATGCTAG
TTGGAGTAATAAATCTCTGGAACAGATTTGGAATCACACGACCTGGATGGAGTGGGACAGAGAAATTAAC
AATTACACAAGCTTAATACACTCCTTAATTGAAGAATCGCAAAACCAGCAAGAAAAGAATGAACAAGAAT
TATTGGAATTAGATAAATGGGCAAGTTTGTGGAATTGGTTTAACATAACAAATTGGCTGTGGTATATAAA
ATTATTCATAATGATAGTAGGAGGCTTGGTAGGTTTAAGAATAGTTTTTGCTGTACTTTCTATAGTGAAT
AGAGTTAGGCAGGGATATTCACCATTATCGTTTCAGACCCACCTCCCAACCCCGAGGGGACCCGACAGGC
CCGAAGGAATAGAAGAAGAAG
Features (pLannotate 1.2.2; 32 found; start..end, strand, type, name):
     65..181     +  misc_feature   cPPT/CTS: central polypurine tract and central termination sequence of HIV-1
    215..235     +  protein_bind   attB4: mutant version of attB; core recombination site for the Gateway® BP reaction BP Clonase™
    235..1446    +  promoter       UbC promoter: human ubiquitin C promoter
   1450..1468    -  protein_bind   attB5 (fragment): mutant version of attB; core recombination site for the Gateway® BP reaction BP Clonase™
   1483..2253    +  CDS            miniTurbo: N-terminally truncated mutant of the E. coli biotin ligase BioID engineered for improved catalytic efficiency (Branon et al., 2018)
   2302..2326    +  protein_bind   attB1: mutant version of attB; recombination site for the Gateway® BP reaction BP Clonase™
   2332..3810    +  CDS            CDKL2: CDKL2_HUMAN - Experimental evidence at protein level: Swiss-Prot protein existence level 1. From Homo sapiens (Human).
   3815..3839    -  protein_bind   attB2: mutant version of attB; recombination site for the Gateway® BP reaction BP Clonase™
   3869..4457    +  misc_feature   WPRE: woodchuck hepatitis virus posttranscriptional regulatory element
   4471..4970    +  promoter       PGK promoter: mouse phosphoglycerate kinase 1 promoter
   4991..5590    +  CDS            PuroR: puromycin N-acetyltransferase; pac from Streptomyces alboniger; confers resistance to puromycin
   5658..5795    +  CDS            nef (fragment): NEF_HV1LA - Experimental evidence at protein level: Swiss-Prot protein existence level 1. Extracellular Nef protein targets CD4(+) T-lymphocytes for apoptosis by interacting with CXCR4 surface receptors. From Human immunodeficiency virus type 1 group M subtype B (isolate Lai) (HIV-1).
   5781..5961    +  LTR            5' LTR (truncated): truncated 5' long terminal repeat (LTR) from HIV-1
   6033..6154    +  polyA_signal   SV40 poly(A) signal: SV40 polyadenylation signal
   6194..6329    +  rep_origin     SV40 ori: SV40 origin of replication
   6350..6368    -  promoter       T7 promoter: promoter for bacteriophage T7 RNA polymerase
   6376..6531    +  CDS            lacZα (fragment): LacZα fragment of β-galactosidase; lacZ fragment
   6536..6964    +  rep_origin     f1 ori (sequence partly withheld): f1 bacteriophage origin of replication; arrow indicates direction of (+) strand synthesis
   7017..7121    +  promoter       AmpR promoter: bla
   7122..7982    +  CDS            AmpR: β-lactamase; bla; confers resistance to ampicillin, carbenicillin, and related antibiotics
   8153..8741    +  rep_origin     ori: high-copy-number ColE1/pMB1/pBR322/pUC origin of replication
   8924..9016    +  CDS            lacI (fragment): lac repressor; lacI; The lac repressor binds to the lac operator to inhibit transcription in E. coli. This inhibition can be relieved by adding lactose or isopropyl-β-D-thiogalactopyranoside (IPTG).
   9029..9050    +  protein_bind   CAP binding site: CAP binding activates transcription in the presence of cAMP. E. coli catabolite activator protein
   9065..9095    +  promoter       lac promoter: promoter for the E. coli lac operon
   9099..9121    +  protein_bind   lac operator (fragment): The lac repressor binds to the lac operator to inhibit transcription in E. coli. This inhibition can be relieved by adding lactose or isopropyl-β-D-thiogalactopyranoside (IPTG). lac repressor encoded by lacI
   9164..9182    +  promoter       T3 promoter: promoter for bacteriophage T3 RNA polymerase
   9210..9436    +  promoter       RSV promoter: Rous sarcoma virus enhancer/promoter
   9437..9617    +  LTR            5' LTR (truncated): truncated 5' long terminal repeat (LTR) from HIV-1
   9664..9789    +  misc_feature   HIV-1 Ψ: packaging signal of human immunodeficiency virus type 1
   9773..10136   +  CDS            HIV-1 gag (fragment): gag protein from human immunodeficiency virus 1; gag
  10282..10515   +  misc_feature   RRE: The Rev response element (RRE) of HIV-1 allows for Rev-dependent mRNA export from the nucleus to the cytoplasm.
  10892..46      +  CDS            Rev (fragment) (across the origin): human immunodeficiency virus 1 (HIV-1) Rev protein; rev; enhances nuclear export of unspliced and incompletely spliced viral mRNAs
