[The description below was written by a language model from this plasmid's Addgene catalogue record and pLannotate feature annotations shown in this document.]
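Description:
p663-UBC-miniTurbo-V5-CDKL2_IDG-K is a lentiviral mammalian expression clone built on the pDest663 Gateway destination backbone by multisite Gateway recombination; the sequenced record is about 10.9 kb. In bacteria it is maintained through a ColE1/pUC-type origin with ampicillin resistance (AmpR). The catalogue lists it as low copy, although the annotated origin is of the high-copy type. An f1 origin, an SV40 origin and remnants of lac and T7/T3 elements are also carried in the backbone.

The viral portion has an RSV promoter fused to a truncated HIV-1 5' LTR, followed by the Ψ packaging signal, a partial gag sequence, the Rev response element and the cPPT/CTS. A second truncated LTR and an SV40 polyadenylation signal lie downstream. This layout is typical of a third-generation, Tat-independent transfer vector that depends on packaging functions supplied in trans.

Within the provirus, the human ubiquitin C promoter (flanked by attB4 and attB5 sites) drives an open reading frame in which miniTurbo, an engineered truncated E. coli biotin ligase, is joined across the attB1 site to human CDKL2, with attB2 after the kinase coding sequence. The catalogue describes a V5 epitope between miniTurbo and CDKL2, but the feature table does not annotate it separately. A WPRE follows to enhance transcript expression, and a separate mouse PGK promoter drives puromycin N-acetyltransferase for selection of transduced cells.

The plasmid was produced within a programme on understudied, druggable kinases. It is intended for stable expression of the miniTurbo-tagged kinase so that neighbouring proteins are biotinylated and identified by mass spectrometry, generating protein-proximity networks for CDKL2.
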