Addgene plasmid #158181: p663-UBC-miniTurbo-V5-CDKL2_IDG-K
Purpose: Gateway destination clone of CDKL2 (human) tagged with N-terminal miniTurbo-V5 for generating protein-proximity networks using proximity-dependent biotinylation proteomics
Depositing lab: Ben Major. Depositing organization: Washington University in Saint Louis.
Backbone
  Vector backbone: pDest663
  Backbone manufacturer: PEL
  Backbone size w/o insert (bp): 9019
  Vector type: Mammalian Expression, Lentiviral ; Gateway Destination
  Selectable markers: Puromycin
Growth in bacteria
  Bacterial resistance: Ampicillin, 100 μg/mL
  Growth temperature: 30°C
  Growth strain: NEB Stable
  Copy number: Low Copy
Gene/Insert
  Gene/Insert name: miniTurbo-V5-CDKL2 (alt name: CDKL2)
  Species: H. sapiens (human)
  Entrez Gene: CDKL2 (a.k.a. KKIAMRE, P56)
  Promoter: Ubiquitin
  Tag / fusion protein: miniTurbo-V5 (N terminal on insert)
  Cloning method: Gateway Cloning
  Sequencing primers: 5′ GCCCGAAGGAATAGAAGAAGAA; 3′ CATAGCGTAAAAGGAGCAACA
Terms and licenses: Academic/Nonprofit Terms; Industry Terms: Not Available to Industry
Depositor comments: These plasmids were generated as part of the Illuminating the Druggable Genome (IDG) program sponsored by the NIH Common Fund. The goal of this program is to identify, gather, and distribute information and resources for proteins that currently are not well-studied yet belong to commonly drug-targeted protein families: protein kinases, non-olfactory G-protein coupled receptors (GPCRs), and ion channels. The IDG program is designed to develop fundamental research tools for understudied proteins, elucidate their function, and disseminate the IDG-related resources and data to the greater scientific community. These lentiviral gateway destination plasmids were generated, as part of the Kinase-Data and Resource Generating Center (DRGC), using the single fragment or multisite gateway cloning technology. They were used for generating proteomics-based protein-interaction and protein-proximity networks that can be accessed through the kinase-DRGC website https://darkkinome.org/. Each plasmid has either an N- or C-terminal fusion protein (Flag/ V5/V5-miniTurbo/V5-TurboID/miniTurbo-V5/TurboID-V5) tagged understudied kinase driven under either a CMV or Ubiquitin (UBC) promoter. All inserts in the pENTR plasmids used to generate the deposited destination plasmids were end-sequenced and insert size validated prior to multi-site gateway cloning. The combined insert size of the single fragment or three fragment destination plasmids were confirmed by restriction digestion (BsrGI, and EcoRV for pDest667; BsrGI, EcoRV, and BstZ17I for pDest663; and BsrGI for pHAGE) and all plasmids were partially sequenced to ensure in-frame ORFs and fusion tags.
How to cite: p663-UBC-miniTurbo-V5-CDKL2_IDG-K was a gift from Ben Major (Addgene plasmid # 158181 ; http://n2t.net/addgene:158181 ; RRID:Addgene_158181)
